>Addgene plasmid #51669 | AAV phSyn1(S)-FlpO-bGHpA | depositor full sequence | sequence record 79077 | AAV phSyn1(S)-FlpO-bGHpA sequence 4960 bps
CCTGCAGGCAGCTGCGCGCTCGCTCGCTCACTGAGGCCGCCCGGGCAAAGCCCGGGCGTCGGGCGACCTT
TGGTCGCCCGGCCTCAGTGAGCGAGCGAGCGCGCAGAGAGGGAGTGGCCAACTCCATCACTAGGGGTTCC
TGCGGCCGCACGCGTCTGCAGAGGGCCCTGCGTATGAGTGCAAGTGGGTTTTAGGACCAGGATGAGGCGG
GGTGGGGGTGCCTACCTGACGACCGACCCCGACCCACTGGACAAGCACCCAACCCCCATTCCCCAAATTG
CGCATCCCCTATCAGAGAGGGGGAGGGGAAACAGGATGCGGCGAGGCGCGTGCGCACTGCCAGCTTCAGC
ACCGCGGACAGTGCCTTCGCCCCCGCCTGGCGGCGCGCGCCACCGCCGCCTCAGCACTGAAGGCGCGCTG
ACGTCACTCGCCGGTCCCCCGCAAACTCCCCTTCCCGGCCACCTTGGTCGCGTCCGCGCCGCCGCCGGCC
CAGCCGGACCGCACCACGCGAGGCGCGAGATAGGGGGGCACGGGCGCGACCATCTGCGCTGCGGCGCCGG
CGACTCAGCGCTGCCTCAGTCTGCGGTGGGCAGCGGAGGAGTCGTGTCGTGCCTGAGAGCGCAGACGCGT
GGACGGTACCAAGCTTACGCGTAGCCACCATGGCTCCTAAGAAGAAGAGGAAGGTGATGAGCCAGTTCGA
CATCCTGTGCAAGACCCCCCCCAAGGTGCTGGTGCGGCAGTTCGTGGAGAGATTCGAGAGGCCCAGCGGC
GAGAAGATCGCCAGCTGTGCCGCCGAGCTGACCTACCTGTGCTGGATGATCACCCACAACGGCACCGCCA
TCAAGAGGGCCACCTTCATGAGCTACAACACCATCATCAGCAACAGCCTGAGCTTCGACATCGTGAACAA
GAGCCTGCAGTTCAAGTACAAGACCCAGAAGGCCACCATCCTGGAGGCCAGCCTGAAGAAGCTGATCCCC
GCCTGGGAGTTCACCATCATCCCTTACAACGGCCAGAAGCACCAGAGCGACATCACCGACATCGTGTCCA
GCCTGCAGCTGCAGTTCGAGAGCAGCGAGGAGGCCGACAAGGGCAACAGCCACAGCAAGAAGATGCTGAA
GGCCCTGCTGTCCGAGGGCGAGAGCATCTGGGAGATCACCGAGAAGATCCTGAACAGCTTCGAGTACACC
AGCAGGTTCACCAAGACCAAGACCCTGTACCAGTTCCTGTTCCTGGCCACATTCATCAACTGCGGCAGGT
TCAGCGACATCAAGAACGTGGACCCCAAGAGCTTCAAGCTGGTGCAGAACAAGTACCTGGGCGTGATCAT
TCAGTGCCTGGTGACCGAGACCAAGACAAGCGTGTCCAGGCACATCTACTTTTTCAGCGCCAGAGGCAGG
ATCGACCCCCTGGTGTACCTGGACGAGTTCCTGAGGAACAGCGAGCCCGTGCTGAAGAGAGTGAACAGGA
CCGGCAACAGCAGCAGCAACAAGCAGGAGTACCAGCTGCTGAAGGACAACCTGGTGCGCAGCTACAACAA
GGCCCTGAAGAAGAACGCCCCCTACCCCATCTTCGCTATCAAGAACGGCCCTAAGAGCCACATCGGCAGG
CACCTGATGACCAGCTTTCTGAGCATGAAGGGCCTGACCGAGCTGACAAACGTGGTGGGCAACTGGAGCG
ACAAGAGGGCCTCCGCCGTGGCCAGGACCACCTACACCCACCAGATCACCGCCATCCCCGACCACTACTT
CGCCCTGGTGTCCAGGTACTACGCCTACGACCCCATCAGCAAGGAGATGATCGCCCTGAAGGACGAGACC
AACCCCATCGAGGAGTGGCAGCACATCGAGCAGCTGAAGGGCAGCGCCGAGGGCAGCATCAGATACCCCG
CCTGGAACGGCATCATCAGCCAGGAGGTGCTGGACTACCTGAGCAGCTACATCAACAGGCGGATCTGAAC
GCGTATTTGATCCGCTAGCAGATCTGCCTCGACTGTGCCTTCTAGTTGCCAGCCATCTGTTGTTTGCCCC
TCCCCCGTGCCTTCCTTGACCCTGGAAGGTGCCACTCCCACTGTCCTTTCCTAATAAAATGAGGAAATTG
CATCGCATTGTCTGAGTAGGTGTCATTCTATTCTGGGGGGTGGGGTGGGGCAGGACAGCAAGGGGGAGGA
TTGGGAAGACAATAGCAGGCATGCTGGGGACACGTGCGGACCGAGCGGCCGCAGGAACCCCTAGTGATGG
AGTTGGCCACTCCCTCTCTGCGCGCTCGCTCGCTCACTGAGGCCGGGCGACCAAAGGTCGCCCGACGCCC
GGGCTTTGCCCGGGCGGCCTCAGTGAGCGAGCGAGCGCGCAGCTGCCTGCAGGGGCGCCTGATGCGGTAT
TTTCTCCTTACGCATCTGTGCGGTATTTCACACCGCATA
[142 nt withheld, positions 2420-2561]
C
[141 nt withheld, positions 2563-2703]
CCTTTGACGTTGGAGTCCACGTTCTTT
[37 nt withheld, positions 2731-2767]
ACCCTATCTCGGGCTATTCTTTTGATTTATAAGGGATTTTGCCGATTTCGGCCTATTGGTTAAAAAATGA
GCTGATTTAACAAAAATTTAACGCGAATTTTAACAAAATATTAACGTTTACAATTTTATGGTGCACTCTC
AGTACAATCTGCTCTGATGCCGCATAGTTAAGCCAGCCCCGACACCCGCCAACACCCGCTGACGCGCCCT
GACGGGCTTGTCTGCTCCCGGCATCCGCTTACAGACAAGCTGTGACCGTCTCCGGGAGCTGCATGTGTCA
GAGGTTTTCACCGTCATCACCGAAACGCGCGAGACGAAAGGGCCTCGTGATACGCCTATTTTTATAGGTT
AATGTCATGATAATAATGGTTTCTTAGACGTCAGGTGGCACTTTTCGGGGAAATGTGCGCGGAACCCCTA
TTTGTTTATTTTTCTAAATACATTCAAATATGTATCCGCTCATGAGACAATAACCCTGATAAATGCTTCA
ATAATATTGAAAAAGGAAGAGTATGAGTATTCAACATTTCCGTGTCGCCCTTATTCCCTTTTTTGCGGCA
TTTTGCCTTCCTGTTTTTGCTCACCCAGAAACGCTGGTGAAAGTAAAAGATGCTGAAGATCAGTTGGGTG
CACGAGTGGGTTACATCGAACTGGATCTCAACAGCGGTAAGATCCTTGAGAGTTTTCGCCCCGAAGAACG
TTTTCCAATGATGAGCACTTTTAAAGTTCTGCTATGTGGCGCGGTATTATCCCGTATTGACGCCGGGCAA
GAGCAACTCGGTCGCCGCATACACTATTCTCAGAATGACTTGGTTGAGTACTCACCAGTCACAGAAAAGC
ATCTTACGGATGGCATGACAGTAAGAGAATTATGCAGTGCTGCCATAACCATGAGTGATAACACTGCGGC
CAACTTACTTCTGACAACGATCGGAGGACCGAAGGAGCTAACCGCTTTTTTGCACAACATGGGGGATCAT
GTAACTCGCCTTGATCGTTGGGAACCGGAGCTGAATGAAGCCATACCAAACGACGAGCGTGACACCACGA
TGCCTGTAGCAATGGCAACAACGTTGCGCAAACTATTAACTGGCGAACTACTTACTCTAGCTTCCCGGCA
ACAATTAATAGACTGGATGGAGGCGGATAAAGTTGCAGGACCACTTCTGCGCTCGGCCCTTCCGGCTGGC
TGGTTTATTGCTGATAAATCTGGAGCCGGTGAGCGTGGGTCTCGCGGTATCATTGCAGCACTGGGGCCAG
ATGGTAAGCCCTCCCGTATCGTAGTTATCTACACGACGGGGAGTCAGGCAACTATGGATGAACGAAATAG
ACAGATCGCTGAGATAGGTGCCTCACTGATTAAGCATTGGTAACTGTCAGACCAAGTTTACTCATATATA
CTTTAGATTGATTTAAAACTTCATTTTTAATTTAAAAGGATCTAGGTGAAGATCCTTTTTGATAATCTCA
TGACCAAAATCCCTTAACGTGAGTTTTCGTTCCACTGAGCGTCAGACCCCGTAGAAAAGATCAAAGGATC
TTCTTGAGATCCTTTTTTTCTGCGCGTAATCTGCTGCTTGCAAACAAAAAAACCACCGCTACCAGCGGTG
GTTTGTTTGCCGGATCAAGAGCTACCAACTCTTTTTCCGAAGGTAACTGGCTTCAGCAGAGCGCAGATAC
CAAATACTGTCCTTCTAGTGTAGCCGTAGTTAGGCCACCACTTCAAGAACTCTGTAGCACCGCCTACATA
CCTCGCTCTGCTAATCCTGTTACCAGTGGCTGCTGCCAGTGGCGATAAGTCGTGTCTTACCGGGTTGGAC
TCAAGACGATAGTTACCGGATAAGGCGCAGCGGTCGGGCTGAACGGGGGGTTCGTGCACACAGCCCAGCT
TGGAGCGAACGACCTACACCGAACTGAGATACCTACAGCGTGAGCTATGAGAAAGCGCCACGCTTCCCGA
AGGGAGAAAGGCGGACAGGTATCCGGTAAGCGGCAGGGTCGGAACAGGAGAGCGCACGAGGGAGCTTCCA
GGGGGAAACGCCTGGTATCTTTATAGTCCTGTCGGGTTTCGCCACCTCTGACTTGAGCGTCGATTTTTGT
GATGCTCGTCAGGGGGGCGGAGCCTATGGAAAAACGCCAGCAACGCGGCCTTTTTACGGTTCCTGGCCTT
TTGCTGGCCTTTTGCTCACATGT
Features (pLannotate 1.2.2; 12 found; start..end, strand, type, name):
      1..141     -  repeat_region  AAV2 ITR: inverted terminal repeat of adeno-associated virus serotype 2 inverted
    177..624     +  promoter       hSyn promoter: human synapsin I promoter; confers neuron-specific expression (Kügler et al., 2003)
    660..1958    +  CDS            FLPo: nuclear-targeted site-specific recombinase FLPo is a mouse codon-optimized fusion between the SV40 nuclear localization signal and a thermostable version of the Saccharomyces cerevisiae site-specific recombinase FLP. Recombination occurs at FRT sequences.
   1993..2200    +  polyA_signal   bGH poly(A) signal: bovine growth hormone polyadenylation signal
   2223..2363    +  repeat_region  AAV2 ITR: inverted terminal repeat of adeno-associated virus serotype 2 inverted
   2368..2419    -  misc_feature   bom (fragment): basis of mobility region from pBR322
   2438..2818    +  rep_origin     M13 ori (sequence partly withheld): M13 bacteriophage origin of replication; arrow indicates direction of (+) strand synthesis
   2894..2943    -  misc_feature   bom (fragment): basis of mobility region from pBR322
   3045..3080    -  CDS            rop (fragment): Rop protein, which maintains plasmids at low copy number; rop
   3175..3279    +  promoter       AmpR promoter: bla
   3280..4140    +  CDS            AmpR: β-lactamase; bla; confers resistance to ampicillin, carbenicillin, and related antibiotics
   4311..4899    +  rep_origin     ori: high-copy-number ColE1/pMB1/pBR322/pUC origin of replication
