>Addgene plasmid #51669 | AAV phSyn1(S)-FlpO-bGHpA | addgene full sequence | sequence record 305863 | Addgene NGS Result
CCTGCAGGCAGCTGCGCGCTCGCTCGCTCACTGAGGCCGCCCGGGCGTCGGGCGACCTTTGGTCGCCCGG
CCTCAGTGAGCGAGCGAGCGCGCAGAGAGGGAGTGGCCAACTCCATCACTAGGGGTTCCTGCGGCCGCAC
GCGTCTGCAGAGGGCCCTGCGTATGAGTGCAAGTGGGTTTTAGGACCAGGATGAGGCGGGGTGGGGGTGC
CTACCTGACGACCGACCCCGACCCACTGGACAAGCACCCAACCCCCATTCCCCAAATTGCGCATCCCCTA
TCAGAGAGGGGGAGGGGAAACAGGATGCGGCGAGGCGCGTGCGCACTGCCAGCTTCAGCACCGCGGACAG
TGCCTTCGCCCCCGCCTGGCGGCGCGCGCCACCGCCGCCTCAGCACTGAAGGCGCGCTGACGTCACTCGC
CGGTCCCCCGCAAACTCCCCTTCCCGGCCACCTTGGTCGCGTCCGCGCCGCCGCCGGCCCAGCCGGACCG
CACCACGCGAGGCGCGAGATAGGGGGGCACGGGCGCGACCATCTGCGCTGCGGCGCCGGCGACTCAGCGC
TGCCTCAGTCTGCGGTGGGCAGCGGAGGAGTCGTGTCGTGCCTGAGAGCGCAGACGCGTGGACGGTACCA
AGCTTACGCGTAGCCACCATGGCTCCTAAGAAGAAGAGGAAGGTGATGAGCCAGTTCGACATCCTGTGCA
AGACCCCCCCCAAGGTGCTGGTGCGGCAGTTCGTGGAGAGATTCGAGAGGCCCAGCGGCGAGAAGATCGC
CAGCTGTGCCGCCGAGCTGACCTACCTGTGCTGGATGATCACCCACAACGGCACCGCCATCAAGAGGGCC
ACCTTCATGAGCTACAACACCATCATCAGCAACAGCCTGAGCTTCGACATCGTGAACAAGAGCCTGCAGT
TCAAGTACAAGACCCAGAAGGCCACCATCCTGGAGGCCAGCCTGAAGAAGCTGATCCCCGCCTGGGAGTT
CACCATCATCCCTTACAACGGCCAGAAGCACCAGAGCGACATCACCGACATCGTGTCCAGCCTGCAGCTG
CAGTTCGAGAGCAGCGAGGAGGCCGACAAGGGCAACAGCCACAGCAAGAAGATGCTGAAGGCCCTGCTGT
CCGAGGGCGAGAGCATCTGGGAGATCACCGAGAAGATCCTGAACAGCTTCGAGTACACCAGCAGGTTCAC
CAAGACCAAGACCCTGTACCAGTTCCTGTTCCTGGCCACATTCATCAACTGCGGCAGGTTCAGCGACATC
AAGAACGTGGACCCCAAGAGCTTCAAGCTGGTGCAGAACAAGTACCTGGGCGTGATCATTCAGTGCCTGG
TGACCGAGACCAAGACAAGCGTGTCCAGGCACATCTACTTTTTCAGCGCCAGAGGCAGGATCGACCCCCT
GGTGTACCTGGACGAGTTCCTGAGGAACAGCGAGCCCGTGCTGAAGAGAGTGAACAGGACCGGCAACAGC
AGCAGCAACAAGCAGGAGTACCAGCTGCTGAAGGACAACCTGGTGCGCAGCTACAACAAGGCCCTGAAGA
AGAACGCCCCCTACCCCATCTTCGCTATCAAGAACGGCCCTAAGAGCCACATCGGCAGGCACCTGATGAC
CAGCTTTCTGAGCATGAAGGGCCTGACCGAGCTGACAAACGTGGTGGGCAACTGGAGCGACAAGAGGGCC
TCCGCCGTGGCCAGGACCACCTACACCCACCAGATCACCGCCATCCCCGACCACTACTTCGCCCTGGTGT
CCAGGTACTACGCCTACGACCCCATCAGCAAGGAGATGATCGCCCTGAAGGACGAGACCAACCCCATCGA
GGAGTGGCAGCACATCGAGCAGCTGAAGGGCAGCGCCGAGGGCAGCATCAGATACCCCGCCTGGAACGGC
ATCATCAGCCAGGAGGTGCTGGACTACCTGAGCAGCTACATCAACAGGCGGATCTGAACGCGTATTTGAT
CCGCTAGCAGATCTGCCTCGACTGTGCCTTCTAGTTGCCAGCCATCTGTTGTTTGCCCCTCCCCCGTGCC
TTCCTTGACCCTGGAAGGTGCCACTCCCACTGTCCTTTCCTAATAAAATGAGGAAATTGCATCGCATTGT
CTGAGTAGGTGTCATTCTATTCTGGGGGGTGGGGTGGGGCAGGACAGCAAGGGGGAGGATTGGGAAGACA
ATAGCAGGCATGCTGGGGACACGTGCGGACCGAGCGGCCGCAGGAACCCCTAGTGATGGAGTTGGCCACT
CCCTCTCTGCGCGCTCGCTCGCTCACTGAGGCCGGGCGACCAAAGGTCGCCCGACGCCCGGGCTTTGCCC
GGGCGGCCTCAGTGAGCGAGCGAGCGCGCAGCTGCCTGCAGGGGCGCCTGATGCGGTATTTTCTCCTTAC
GCATCTGTGCGGTATTTCACACCGCATA
[95 nt withheld, positions 2409-2503]
T
[46 nt withheld, positions 2505-2550]
C
[141 nt withheld, positions 2552-2692]
CCTTTGACGTTGGAGTCCACGTTCTTT
[37 nt withheld, positions 2720-2756]
ACTCTATCTCGGGCTATTCTTTTGATTTATAAGGGATTTTGCCGATTTCGGTCTATTGGTTAAAAAATGA
GCTGATTTAACAAAAATTTAACGCGAATTTTAACAAAATATTAACGTTTACAATTTTATGGTGCACTCTC
AGTACAATCTGCTCTGATGCCGCATAGTTAAGCCAGCCCCGACACCCGCCAACACCCGCTGACGCGCCCT
GACGGGCTTGTCTGCTCCCGGCATCCGCTTACAGACAAGCTGTGACCGTCTCCGGGAGCTGCATGTGTCA
GAGGTTTTCACCGTCATCACCGAAACGCGCGAGACGAAAGGGCCTCGTGATACGCCTATTTTTATAGGTT
AATGTCATGATAATAATGGTTTCTTAGACGTCAGGTGGCACTTTTCGGGGAAATGTGCGCGGAACCCCTA
TTTGTTTATTTTTCTAAATACATTCAAATATGTATCCGCTCATGAGACAATAACCCTGATAAATGCTTCA
ATAATATTGAAAAAGGAAGAGTATGAGTATTCAACATTTCCGTGTCGCCCTTATTCCCTTTTTTGCGGCA
TTTTGCCTTCCTGTTTTTGCTCACCCAGAAACGCTGGTGAAAGTAAAAGATGCTGAAGATCAGTTGGGTG
CACGAGTGGGTTACATCGAACTGGATCTCAACAGCGGTAAGATCCTTGAGAGTTTTCGCCCCGAAGAACG
TTTTCCAATGATGAGCACTTTTAAAGTTCTGCTATGTGGCGCGGTATTATCCCGTATTGACGCCGGGCAA
GAGCAACTCGGTCGCCGCATACACTATTCTCAGAATGACTTGGTTGAGTACTCACCAGTCACAGAAAAGC
ATCTTACGGATGGCATGACAGTAAGAGAATTATGCAGTGCTGCCATAACCATGAGTGATAACACTGCGGC
CAACTTACTTCTGACAACGATCGGAGGACCGAAGGAGCTAACCGCTTTTTTGCACAACATGGGGGATCAT
GTAACTCGCCTTGATCGTTGGGAACCGGAGCTGAATGAAGCCATACCAAACGACGAGCGTGACACCACGA
TGCCTGTAGCAATGGCAACAACGTTGCGCAAACTATTAACTGGCGAACTACTTACTCTAGCTTCCCGGCA
ACAATTAATAGACTGGATGGAGGCGGATAAAGTTGCAGGACCACTTCTGCGCTCGGCCCTTCCGGCTGGC
TGGTTTATTGCTGATAAATCTGGAGCCGGTGAGCGTGGGTCTCGCGGTATCATTGCAGCACTGGGGCCAG
ATGGTAAGCCCTCCCGTATCGTAGTTATCTACACGACGGGGAGTCAGGCAACTATGGATGAACGAAATAG
ACAGATCGCTGAGATAGGTGCCTCACTGATTAAGCATTGGTAACTGTCAGACCAAGTTTACTCATATATA
CTTTAGATTGATTTAAAACTTCATTTTTAATTTAAAAGGATCTAGGTGAAGATCCTTTTTGATAATCTCA
TGACCAAAATCCCTTAACGTGAGTTTTCGTTCCACTGAGCGTCAGACCCCGTAGAAAAGATCAAAGGATC
TTCTTGAGATCCTTTTTTTCTGCGCGTAATCTGCTGCTTGCAAACAAAAAAACCACCGCTACCAGCGGTG
GTTTGTTTGCCGGATCAAGAGCTACCAACTCTTTTTCCGAAGGTAACTGGCTTCAGCAGAGCGCAGATAC
CAAATACTGTTCTTCTAGTGTAGCCGTAGTTAGGCCACCACTTCAAGAACTCTGTAGCACCGCCTACATA
CCTCGCTCTGCTAATCCTGTTACCAGTGGCTGCTGCCAGTGGCGATAAGTCGTGTCTTACCGGGTTGGAC
TCAAGACGATAGTTACCGGATAAGGCGCAGCGGTCGGGCTGAACGGGGGGTTCGTGCACACAGCCCAGCT
TGGAGCGAACGACCTACACCGAACTGAGATACCTACAGCGTGAGCTATGAGAAAGCGCCACGCTTCCCGA
AGGGAGAAAGGCGGACAGGTATCCGGTAAGCGGCAGGGTCGGAACAGGAGAGCGCACGAGGGAGCTTCCA
GGGGGAAACGCCTGGTATCTTTATAGTCCTGTCGGGTTTCGCCACCTCTGACTTGAGCGTCGATTTTTGT
GATGCTCGTCAGGGGGGCGGAGCCTATGGAAAAACGCCAGCAACGCGGCCTTTTTACGGTTCCTGGCCTT
TTGCTGGCCTTTTGCTCACATGT
Features (pLannotate 1.2.2; 13 found; start..end, strand, type, name):
     12..39      +  repeat_region  AAV2 ITR (fragment): inverted terminal repeat of adeno-associated virus serotype 2 inverted
     68..95      +  repeat_region  AAV2 ITR (fragment): inverted terminal repeat of adeno-associated virus serotype 2 inverted
    166..613     +  promoter       hSyn promoter: human synapsin I promoter; confers neuron-specific expression (Kügler et al., 2003)
    649..1947    +  CDS            FLPo: nuclear-targeted site-specific recombinase FLPo is a mouse codon-optimized fusion between the SV40 nuclear localization signal and a thermostable version of the Saccharomyces cerevisiae site-specific recombinase FLP. Recombination occurs at FRT sequences.
   1982..2189    +  polyA_signal   bGH poly(A) signal: bovine growth hormone polyadenylation signal
   2212..2352    +  repeat_region  AAV2 ITR: inverted terminal repeat of adeno-associated virus serotype 2 inverted
   2357..2408    -  misc_feature   bom (fragment): basis of mobility region from pBR322
   2427..2882    +  rep_origin     f1 ori (sequence partly withheld): f1 bacteriophage origin of replication; arrow indicates direction of (+) strand synthesis
   2883..2932    -  misc_feature   bom (fragment): basis of mobility region from pBR322
   3034..3069    -  CDS            rop (fragment): Rop protein, which maintains plasmids at low copy number; rop
   3164..3268    +  promoter       AmpR promoter: bla
   3269..4129    +  CDS            AmpR: β-lactamase; bla; confers resistance to ampicillin, carbenicillin, and related antibiotics
   4300..4888    +  rep_origin     ori: high-copy-number ColE1/pMB1/pBR322/pUC origin of replication
