[The description below was written by a language model from this plasmid's Addgene catalogue record and pLannotate feature annotations shown in this document.]
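Description:
AAV phSyn1(S)-FlpO-bGHpA is an adeno-associated virus transfer plasmid built on the Stratagene pAAV-MCS backbone, in which the original CMV promoter, multiple cloning site and hGH polyadenylation sequence were replaced by a compact neuron-directed recombinase cassette. Between two AAV2 inverted terminal repeats sits a short human synapsin I (hSyn1) promoter, which confers neuron-specific expression, followed by the FlpO coding sequence and the bovine growth hormone poly(A) signal. FlpO is a mouse codon-optimised, thermostable version of the Saccharomyces cerevisiae Flp recombinase fused to an SV40 nuclear localisation signal; it catalyses recombination at FRT sites. The ITRs are the only cis elements needed for replication and packaging of the intervening DNA into AAV particles when the necessary replication, capsid and helper functions are provided separately, and the ITR-flanked genome here is about 2.4 kb, well within AAV capacity. The plasmid as a whole is roughly 5 kb.

In bacteria the plasmid is maintained by a high-copy ColE1/pUC-type origin and selected through the β-lactamase (AmpR) gene under its own promoter; a filamentous phage f1/M13 origin and small remnants of pBR322 bom and rop sequences are also present in the backbone. The depositor sequence shows two intact ITRs, whereas the repository's sequencing result annotates the left ITR only as short fragments. This may reflect the difficulty of reading these structured repeats or a partial deletion, and the record does not resolve which.

The construct is intended for producing AAV that expresses FlpO in neurons. This allows Flp-dependent activation or excision of FRT-flanked alleles and reporters, including the intersectional targeting strategies in transgenic mice described in the associated publication.
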