Addgene plasmid #51669: AAV phSyn1(S)-FlpO-bGHpA
Purpose: Can be used to generate AAV virus that will express the FlpO recombinase gene in neurons from the synapsin promoter.
Depositing lab: Hongkui Zeng. Publication: Transgenic mice for intersectional targeting of neural sensors and effectors with high specificity and performance. Madisen L, Garner AR, Shimaoka D, Chuong AS, Klapoetke NC, Li L, van der Bourg A, Niino Y, Egolf L, Monetti C, Gu H, Mills M, Cheng A, Tasic B, Nguyen TN, Sunkin SM, Benucci A, Nagy A, Miyawaki A, Helmchen F, Empson RM, Knopfel T, Boyden ES, Reid RC, Carandini M, Zeng H. Neuron. 2015 Mar 4;85(5):942-58. doi: 10.1016/j.neuron.2015.02.022. PubMed 25741722.
Backbone
  Vector backbone: pAAV-MCS
  Backbone manufacturer: Stratagene
  Backbone size w/o insert (bp): 2887
  Total vector size (bp): 4972
  Modifications to backbone: A fragment containing the hSyn1 promoter-FlpO recombinase gene-bGHpA were swapped in to replace the CMV promoter-MCS-hGHpA sequence. Total insert size including the two ITRs is 2375 bp
  Vector type: Mammalian Expression, AAV
Growth in bacteria
  Bacterial resistance: Ampicillin, 100 μg/mL
  Growth temperature: 30°C
  Growth strain: Stbl2
  Copy number: Unknown
Gene/Insert
  Gene/Insert name: FlpO recombinase gene (alt name: Flp recombinase gene codon optimized for expression in mice.)
  Species: S. cerevisiae (budding yeast)
  Insert size (bp): 1299
  Promoter: hSyn1
  Cloning method: Restriction Enzyme; 5′ cloning site Not1 (not destroyed); 3′ cloning site Not1 (not destroyed)
  Sequencing primers: 5′ none; 3′ none
Resource information
  A portion of this plasmid was derived from a plasmid made by: Synthesized based on FlpO sequence in this reference: Raymond C.S. and P. Soriano.High-Efficiency FLP and ΦC31 Site-Specific Recombination in Mammalian Cells. 2007. PLoS One 2(1) e162.
Terms and licenses: Academic/Nonprofit Terms; Industry Terms: Not Available to Industry
How to cite: AAV phSyn1(S)-FlpO-bGHpA was a gift from Hongkui Zeng (Addgene plasmid # 51669 ; http://n2t.net/addgene:51669 ; RRID:Addgene_51669) For viral preps, please replace (Addgene plasmid # 51669) in the above sentence with: (Addgene viral prep # 51669-AAVrg)
