>Addgene plasmid #51669 | AAV phSyn1(S)-FlpO-bGHpA | addgene partial sequence | sequence record 83460 | pMH4-5 5'-gactcagcgctgcctcagtctg-3'
GTGTCGTGCCTGAGAGCGCAGACGCGTGGACGGTACCAAGCTTACGCGTAGCCACCATGGCTCCTAAGAA
GAAGAGGAAGGTGATGAGCCAGTTCGACATCCTGTGCAAGACCCCCCCCAAGGTGCTGGTGCGGCAGTTC
GTGGAGAGATTCGAGAGGCCCAGCGGCGAGAAGATCGCCAGCTGTGCCGCCGAGCTGACCTACCTGTGCT
GGATGATCACCCACAACGGCACCGCCATCAAGAGGGCCACCTTCATGAGCTACAACACCATCATCAGCAA
CAGCCTGAGCTTCGACATCGTGAACAAGAGCCTGCAGTTCAAGTACAAGACCCAGAAGGCCACCATCCTG
GAGGCCAGCCTGAAGAAGCTGATCCCCGCCTGGGAGTTCACCATCATCCCTTACAACGGCCAGAAGCACC
AGAGCGACATCACCGACATCGTGTCCAGCCTGCAGCTGCAGTTCGAGAGCAGCGAGGAGGCCGACAAGGG
CAACAGCCACAGCAAGAAGATGCTGAAGGCCCTGCTGTCCGAGGGCGAGAGCATCTGGGAGATCACCGAG
AAGATCCTGAACAGCTTCGAGTACACCAGCAGGTTCACCAAGACCAAGACCCTGTACCAGTTCCTGTTCC
TGGCCACATTCATCAACTGCGGCAGGTTCAGCGACATCAAGAACGTGGACCCC
