>Addgene plasmid #51669 | AAV phSyn1(S)-FlpO-bGHpA | addgene partial sequence | sequence record 83504 | BGH-rev 5'-TAGAAGGCACAGTCGAGG-3'
GATGTAGCTGCTCAGGTAGTCCAGCACCTCCTGGCTGATGATGCCGTTCCAGGCGGGGTATCTGATGCTG
CCCTCGGCGCTGCCCTTCAGCTGCTCGATGTGCTGCCACTCCTCGATGGGGTTGGTCTCGTCCTTCAGGG
CGATCATCTCCTTGCTGATGGGGTCGTAGGCGTAGTACCTGGACACCAGGGCGAAGTAGTGGTCGGGGAT
GGCGGTGATCTGGTGGGTGTAGGTGGTCCTGGCCACGGCGGAGGCCCTCTTGTCGCTCCAGTTGCCCACC
ACGTTTGTCAGCTCGGTCAGGCCCTTCATGCTCAGAAAGCTGGTCATCAGGTGCCTGCCGATGTGGCTCT
TAGGGCCGTTCTTGATAGCGAAGATGGGGTAGGGGGCGTTCTTCTTCAGGGCCTTGTTGTAGCTGCGCAC
CAGGTTGTCCTTCAGCAGCTGGTACTCCTGCTTGTTGCTGCTGCTGTTGCCGGTCCTGTTCACTCTCTTC
AGCACGGGCTCGCTGTTCCTCAGGAACTCGTCCAGGTACACCAGGGGGTCGATCCTGCCTCTGGCGCTGA
AAAAGTAGATGTGCCTGGACACGCTTGTCTTGGTCTCGGTCACCAGGCACTGAATGATCACGCCCAGGTA
CTTGTTCTGCACCAGCTTGAAGCTCTTGGGGTCCACGTTCTTGATGTCGCTGAACCTGCCGCA
